Addgene plasmid #181946: pRB116.2
Purpose: aTc-inducible expression of TorR with C-terminal mNeonGreen fusion. Also contains mCherry under TorR-controlled promoter PtorCAD129
Depositing lab: Jeffrey Tabor. Depositing organization: Rice University. Publication: Real-time detection of response regulator phosphorylation dynamics in live bacteria. Butcher RJ, Tabor JJ. Proc Natl Acad Sci U S A. 2022 Aug 30;119(35):e2201204119. doi: 10.1073/pnas.2201204119. Epub 2022 Aug 22. PubMed 35994658.
Backbone
  Vector backbone: ColE1
  Backbone size w/o insert (bp): 1706
  Vector type: Bacterial Expression
Growth in bacteria
  Bacterial resistance: Chloramphenicol, 25 μg/mL
  Growth temperature: 37°C
  Growth strain: DH5alpha
  Copy number: High Copy
Gene/Insert
  Gene/Insert name: TorR-mNG; mCherry; tetR
  Species: Synthetic; torR - E. coli
  GenBank ID: torR - 946182; mNG - QIK01997; mCherry - UFQ89828; tetR - WP_000470728
  Entrez Gene: AX04_RS23485 (a.k.a. AX04_RS23485, AX04_23495); torR (a.k.a. b0995, ECK0986)
  Promoter: TorR-mNG-PLtetO-1; mCherry-PtorCAD129; tetR-J23106
  Tag / fusion protein: mNeonGreen (C terminal on insert)
  Cloning method: Restriction Enzyme; 5′ cloning site BsaI (destroyed during cloning); 3′ cloning site BsaI (destroyed during cloning)
Terms and licenses: Academic/Nonprofit Terms; Industry Terms: Not Available to Industry
How to cite: pRB116.2 was a gift from Jeffrey Tabor (Addgene plasmid # 181946 ; http://n2t.net/addgene:181946 ; RRID:Addgene_181946)
