[The description below was written by a language model from this plasmid's Addgene catalogue record and pLannotate feature annotations shown in this document.]
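Description:
pRB116.2 is a high-copy bacterial expression plasmid built on a minimal ColE1-type origin and selected with chloramphenicol through a cat promoter-driven chloramphenicol acetyltransferase gene followed by a lambda t0 terminator. The sequenced record is about 5.6 kb, and the catalogue notes that the parts were joined through BsaI sites that were destroyed in cloning, consistent with a Golden Gate-style assembly. It is intended for use in E. coli.

The payload consists of three separately terminated transcription units arranged in the same orientation. In the first, the PLtetO-1 promoter drives E. coli torR, the response regulator of the TorS/TorR two-component system that senses trimethylamine-N-oxide, fused at its C terminus to the green-yellow fluorescent protein mNeonGreen, with rrnB T1 and T7Te terminators downstream. In the second, mCherry is placed under PtorCAD129, a TorR-controlled promoter derived from the torCAD operon. This promoter is named in the catalogue but is not annotated in the feature table, where it presumably occupies the unannotated gap upstream of mCherry. In the third, TetR is expressed constitutively. The catalogue gives its promoter as J23106, while the automated annotation reports a fragment match to the related J23119.

TetR represses PLtetO-1 until anhydrotetracycline is added, so the level of TorR-mNeonGreen can be tuned with the inducer. Phosphorylated TorR then activates the torCAD-derived promoter, giving red fluorescence as a transcriptional readout of pathway output, while the green fusion allows the regulator itself to be observed. The associated publication concerns real-time detection of response regulator phosphorylation dynamics in live bacteria, which fits this dual-reporter design.
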