Features (pLannotate 1.2.2; 16 found; start..end, strand, type, name):
     20..608     -  rep_origin     ori: high-copy-number ColE1/pMB1/pBR322/pUC origin of replication
    696..790     -  terminator     lambda t0 terminator: transcription terminator from phage lambda
    811..1470    -  CDS            CmR: chloramphenicol acetyltransferase; cat; confers resistance to chloramphenicol
   1471..1569    -  promoter       cat promoter: promoter of the E. coli cat gene encoding chloramphenicol acetyltransferase
   1677..1750    +  promoter       PLtetO-1 promoter: modified phage lambda PL promoter with tet operator sites (Lutz and Bujard, 1997)
   1836..2525    +  CDS            torR: TORR_ECOLI - Experimental evidence at protein level: Swiss-Prot protein existence level 1. Member of the two-component regulatory system TorS/TorR involved in the anaerobic utilization of trimethylamine-N-oxide (TMAO). Phosphorylated TorR activates the transcription of the torCAD operon by binding to four decameric boxes located in the torCAD promoter. Box1, 2 and 4 contain the DNA sequence 5'-CTGTTCATAT-3' and box3 contains the DNA sequence 5'-CCGTTCATCC-3'. Phosphorylated as well as unphosphorylated TorR negatively regulates its own expression by binding to box1 and 2. From Escherichia coli
   2556..3263    +  CDS            mNeonGreen: mNeonGreen is a basic (constitutively fluorescent) green/yellow fluorescent protein published in 2013, derived from Branchiostoma lanceolatum. It is reported to be a very rapidly-maturing monomer with moderate acid sensitivity.
   3275..3346    +  terminator     rrnB T1 terminator: transcription terminator T1 from the E. coli rrnB gene
   3362..3389    +  terminator     T7Te terminator: phage T7 early transcription terminator
   3657..4364    +  CDS            mCherry: mCherry is a basic (constitutively fluorescent) red fluorescent protein published in 2004, derived from Discosoma sp.. It is reported to be a very rapidly-maturing monomer with low acid sensitivity.
   4373..4459    +  terminator     rrnB T1 terminator: Escherichia coli rrnB; transcription terminator T1 from the E. coli rrnB gene
   4473..4530    +  terminator     his operon terminator: This putative transcriptin terminator from the E. coli his operon has a 2-bp deletion introduced during synthesis. Its efficiency has not been determined.
   4604..4647    +  misc_feature   MCS (fragment): pUC18/19 multiple cloning site
   4654..4682    +  promoter       J23119 promoter (fragment): bacterial promoter (Registry of Standard Biological Parts BBa J23119)
   4717..5343    +  CDS            TetR: tetracycline repressor TetR; tetR; TetR binds to the tetracycline operator tetO to inhibit transcription. This inhibition can be relieved by adding tetracycline or doxycycline.
   5349..5435    +  terminator     rrnB T1 terminator: Escherichia coli rrnB; transcription terminator T1 from the E. coli rrnB gene
>Addgene plasmid #181946 | pRB116.2 | addgene full sequence | sequence record 356600 | Addgene NGS Result
AGGCCGCGTTGCTGGCGTTTTTCCATAGGCTCCGCCCCCCTGACGAGCATCACAAAAATCGACGCTCAAG
TCAGAGGTGGCGAAACCCGACAGGACTATAAAGATACCAGGCGTTTCCCCCTGGAAGCTCCCTCGTGCGC
TCTCCTGTTCCGACCCTGCCGCTTACCGGATACCTGTCCGCCTTTCTCCCTTCGGGAAGCGTGGCGCTTT
CTCATAGCTCACGCTGTAGGTATCTCAGTTCGGTGTAGGTCGTTCGCTCCAAGCTGGGCTGTGTGCACGA
ACCCCCCGTTCAGCCCGACCGCTGCGCCTTATCCGGTAACTATCGTCTTGAGTCCAACCCGGTAAGACAC
GACTTATCGCCACTGGCAGCAGCCACTGGTAACAGGATTAGCAGAGCGAGGTATGTAGGCGGTGCTACAG
AGTTCTTGAAGTGGTGGCCTAACTACGGCTACACTAGAAGGACAGTATTTGGTATCTGCGCTCTGCTGAA
GCCAGTTACCTTCGGAAAAAGAGTTGGTAGCTCTTGATCCGGCAAACAAACCACCGCTGGTAGCGGTGGT
TTTTTTGTTTGCAAGCAGCAGATTACGCGCAGAAAAAAAGGATCTCAAGAAGATCCTTTGATCTTTTCTA
CGGGGTCTGACGCTCAGTGGAACGAAAACTCACGTTAAGGGATTTTGGTCATGACTAGTGCTTGGATTCT
CACCAATAAAAAACGCCCGGCGGCAACCGAGCGTTCTGAACAAATCCAGATGGAGTTCTGAGGTCATTAC
TGGATCTATCAACAGGAGTCCAAGCGAGCTCGATATCAAATTACGCCCCGCCCTGCCACTCATCGCAGTA
CTGTTGTAATTCATTAAGCATTCTGCCGACATGGAAGCCATCACAAACGGCATGATGAACCTGAATCGCC
AGCGGCATCAGCACCTTGTCGCCTTGCGTATAATATTTGCCCATGGTGAAAACGGGGGCGAAGAAGTTGT
CCATATTGGCCACGTTTAAATCAAAACTGGTGAAACTCACCCAGGGATTGGCTGAGACGAAAAACATATT
CTCAATAAACCCTTTAGGGAAATAGGCCAGGTTTTCACCATAACACGCCACATCTTGCGAATATATGTGT
AGAAACTGCCGGAAATCGTCGTGGTATTCACTCCAGAGCGATGAAAACGTTTCAGTTTGCTCATGGAAAA
CGGTGTAACAAGGGTGAACACTATCCCATATCACCAGCTCACCGTCTTTCATTGCCATACGAAATTCCGG
ATGAGCATTCATCAGGCGGGCAAGAATGTGAATAAAGGCCGGATAAAACTTGTGCTTATTTTTCTTTACG
GTCTTTAAAAAGGCCGTAATATCCAGCTGAACGGTCTGGTTATAGGTACATTTAGCAACTGACTGAAATG
CCTCAAAATGTTCTTTACGATGCCATTGGGATATATCAACGGTGGTATATCCAGTGATTTTTTTCTCCAT
TTTAGCTTCCTTAGCTCCTGAAAATCTCGATAACTCAAAAAATACGACCGGTAGTGATCTTATTTCATTA
TGGTGAAAGTTGGAACCTCTTACGGGCCGGCCAACGTCTCATTTTCGCCAGATATCGACGTCTAAGAAAC
CATTATTATCATGACATTAACCTATAAAAATAGGCGTATCACGAGGCCCTTTCGTCTTCACCTCGATCCC
TATCAGTGATAGAGATTGACATCCCTATCAGTGATAGAGATACTGAGCACATCAGCAGGACGCACTGACC
GGGCCCAAGTTCACTTAAAAAGGAGATCAACAATGAAAGCAATTTTCGTACTGAAACATCTTAATCATGC
CTAGGAAGTTTTCTAATGCCACATCACATTGTTATTGTTGAAGATGAGCCGGTTACCCAGGCGCGATTAC
AATCCTACTTCACTCAGGAGGGGTATACCGTTTCCGTTACGGCGAGCGGTGCTGGGCTACGGGAAATTAT
GCAGAATCAGTCGGTAGATTTAATTCTGCTGGATATCAACTTACCCGATGAAAATGGCCTGATGTTAACC
CGCGCCCTGCGAGAACGCTCAACGGTGGGGATTATTCTGGTTACCGGACGCAGCGATCGGATTGACCGTA
TTGTTGGGCTGGAAATGGGCGCAGACGATTACGTCACCAAACCGCTGGAACTGCGCGAACTGGTAGTACG
GGTGAAAAATCTGCTCTGGCGAATCGACCTCGCGCGACAAGCTCAACCGCACACTCAGGACAACTGCTAT
CGCTTTGCCGGTTATTGCCTGAATGTGTCGCGCCATACGCTGGAGCGGGATGGCGAGCCGATTAAACTGA
CCCGCGCAGAGTATGAAATGTTGGTGGCATTTGTGACGAATCCGGGCGAAATTCTCAGCCGTGAACGTCT
GCTACGTATGCTTTCTGCGCGTCGGGTGGAAAACCCTGACCTGCGCACCGTCGATGTGTTAATTCGTCGT
TTACGTCATAAACTCAGCGCGGATTTACTGGTGACGCAACATGGTGAAGGTTATTTCTTAGCCGCTGATG
TGTGCGGTGGCGGTGGCTCTGGAGGTGGTGGGTCCATGGTTTCGAAAGGTGAGGAGGATAACATGGCGTC
GCTGCCTGCTACACATGAACTGCATATTTTCGGCAGCATCAACGGAGTTGATTTCGACATGGTGGGCCAA
GGCACCGGCAACCCGAACGACGGCTATGAAGAATTGAATTTGAAATCTACCAAGGGCGACTTGCAATTTA
GTCCGTGGATTCTGGTACCGCATATTGGTTATGGTTTTCATCAGTATCTGCCCTACCCAGACGGAATGAG
CCCATTTCAGGCGGCTATGGTGGATGGCAGTGGCTATCAGGTCCATCGCACCATGCAATTCGAGGATGGG
GCGAGCCTGACCGTGAATTATCGGTACACTTACGAAGGTTCACATATTAAAGGTGAAGCACAAGTTAAAG
GCACCGGCTTCCCGGCGGATGGCCCAGTGATGACCAACAGCCTGACGGCGGCGGACTGGTGTCGTAGCAA
AAAGACGTATCCCAATGATAAAACAATTATTTCTACCTTTAAATGGAGTTACACCACGGGTAACGGTAAA
CGCTACCGTAGCACGGCTCGCACCACATACACCTTTGCGAAACCCATGGCCGCGAACTATCTGAAAAATC
AGCCGATGTATGTGTTTCGCAAAACGGAACTGAAACATTCGAAAACTGAACTCAATTTCAAAGAGTGGCA
AAAAGCCTTCACCGACGTAATGGGCATGGATGAACTGTACAAATGACCAGGCATCAAATAAAACGAAAGG
CTCAGTCGAAAGACTGGGCCTTTCGTTTTATCTGTTGTTTGTCGGTGAACGCTCTCTACTAGAGTCACAC
TGGCTCACCTTCGGGTGGGCCTTTCTGCGTTTATAGTAAATCACTGCATAATTCGTGTCGCTCAAGGCGC
ACTCCCGTTCTGCAGAGGGTTTTACTCATTCTGTTCATATCTGTTCATATTCTGCCGTAAGCCGTTCATC
CTGACCAGTGCCGCTGTTCATATTTGCTCATTAAGATCGCTTCACTAAACCATAATTCTACAGGGGTTAT
TGGGCCCAAGTTCACTTAAAAAGGAGATCAACAATGAAAGCAATTTTCGTACTGAAACATCTTAATCATG
CCTAGGAAGTTTTCTAATGGTGAGCAAGGGCGAGGAGGATAACATGGCCATCATCAAGGAGTTCATGCGC
TTCAAGGTGCACATGGAGGGCTCCGTGAACGGCCACGAGTTCGAGATCGAGGGCGAGGGCGAGGGCCGCC
CCTACGAGGGCACCCAGACCGCCAAGCTGAAGGTGACCAAGGGTGGCCCCCTGCCCTTCGCCTGGGACAT
CCTGTCCCCTCAGTTCATGTACGGCTCCAAGGCCTACGTGAAGCACCCCGCCGACATCCCCGACTACTTG
AAGCTGTCCTTCCCCGAGGGCTTCAAGTGGGAGCGCGTGATGAACTTCGAGGACGGCGGCGTGGTGACCG
TGACCCAGGACTCCTCCCTGCAGGACGGCGAGTTCATCTACAAGGTGAAGCTGCGCGGCACCAACTTCCC
CTCCGACGGCCCCGTAATGCAGAAGAAGACCATGGGCTGGGAGGCCTCCTCCGAGCGGATGTACCCCGAG
GACGGCGCCCTGAAGGGCGAGATCAAGCAGAGGCTGAAGCTGAAGGACGGCGGCCACTACGACGCTGAGG
TCAAGACCACCTACAAGGCCAAGAAGCCCGTGCAGCTGCCCGGCGCCTACAACGTCAACATCAAGTTGGA
CATCACCTCCCACAACGAGGACTACACCATCGTGGAACAGTACGAACGCGCCGAGGGCCGCCACTCCACC
GGCGGCATGGACGAGCTGTACAAGTAAGGCATCAAATAAAACGAAAGGCTCAGTCGAAAGACTGGGCCTT
TCGTTTTATCTGTTGTTTGTCGGTGAACGCTCTCCTGAGTAGGACAAATCCGCCGCCCTAGATCCGGCAA
AAAAGGGCAAGGTGTCACCACCCTGCCCTTTTTCTTTAAAACCGAAAAGATTACTTCGCGTTGATAATGT
TTTTTGCGCCGACATCATAACGGTTCTGGCAAATATTCTGAAATGAGCTGCTCGTACCCGTGGATCCTCT
AGAGTCGACCTGCAGGCATGCAAGCTTTTTACGGCTAGCTCAGTCCTAGGTATAGTGCTAGCCCAGCCAG
AGAAACACTCTTTAACAGGGGGTAGTATGATGTCTCGTTTAGATAAAAGTAAAGTGATTAACAGCGCATT
AGAGCTGCTTAATGAGGTCGGAATCGAAGGTTTAACAACCCGTAAACTCGCCCAGAAGCTAGGTGTAGAG
CAGCCTACATTGTATTGGCATGTAAAAAATAAGCGGGCTTTGCTCGACGCCTTAGCCATTGAGATGTTAG
ATAGGCACCATACTCACTTTTGCCCTTTAGAAGGGGAAAGCTGGCAAGATTTTTTACGTAATAACGCTAA
AAGTTTTAGATGTGCTTTACTAAGTCATCGCGATGGAGCAAAAGTACATTTAGGTACACGGCCTACAGAA
AAACAGTATGAAACTCTCGAAAATCAATTAGCCTTTTTATGCCAACAAGGTTTTTCACTAGAGAATGCAT
TATATGCACTCAGCGCAGTGGGGCATTTTACTTTAGGTTGCGTATTGGAAGATCAAGAGCATCAAGTCGC
TAAAGAAGAAAGGGAAACACCTACTACTGATAGTATGCCGCCATTATTACGACAAGCTATCGAATTATTT
GATCACCAAGGTGCAGAGCCAGCCTTCTTATTCGGCCTTGAATTGATCATATGCGGATTAGAAAAACAAC
TTAAATGTGAAAGTGGGTCTTAAGGCATCAAATAAAACGAAAGGCTCAGTCGAAAGACTGGGCCTTTCGT
TTTATCTGTTGTTTGTCGGTGAACGCTCTCCTGAGTAGGACAAATCCGCCGCCCTAGACCTAGGGCGTTC
GGCTGCGGCGAGCGGTATCAGCTCACTCAAAGGCGGTAATACGGTTATCCACAGAATCAGGGGATAACGC
ATGCAAGAACATGTGAGCAAAAGGCCAGCAAAAGGCCAGGAACCGTAAAA
